Addgene plasmid #216548: pcDNA3.1 ZoAl-ENT N-1F (R1103A)
Purpose: For expression of N-flag tagged ZoAl-ENT R2 protein in mammalian cells
Depositing lab: Kathleen Collins. Depositing organization: University of California, Berkeley. Publication: Harnessing eukaryotic retroelement proteins for transgene insertion into human safe-harbor loci. Zhang X, Van Treeck B, Horton CA, McIntyre JJR, Palm SM, Shumate JL, Collins K. Nat Biotechnol. 2024 Feb 20. doi: 10.1038/s41587-024-02137-y. PubMed 38379101.
Backbone
  Vector backbone: pcDNA3.1
  Vector type: Mammalian Expression
Growth in bacteria
  Bacterial resistance: Ampicillin, 100 μg/mL
  Growth temperature: 37°C
  Growth strain: DH5alpha
  Copy number: High Copy
Gene/Insert
  Gene/Insert name: R2 retroelement protein
  Species: Zonotrichia albicollis
  Tag / fusion protein: Flag (N terminal on insert)
  Cloning method: Gibson Cloning
  Sequencing primers: 5′ Unknown
Terms and licenses: Academic/Nonprofit Terms; Industry Terms: Not Available to Industry
How to cite: pcDNA3.1 ZoAl-ENT N-1F (R1103A) was a gift from Kathleen Collins (Addgene plasmid # 216548 ; http://n2t.net/addgene:216548 ; RRID:Addgene_216548)
