[The description below was written by a language model from this plasmid's Addgene catalogue record and pLannotate feature annotations shown in this document.]
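Description:
pcDNA3.1 ZoAl-ENT N-1F (R1103A) is a mammalian expression plasmid of about 8.9 kb built on the pcDNA3.1 backbone. It is designed to produce an N-terminally FLAG-tagged R2 retroelement protein from the white-throated sparrow, Zonotrichia albicollis, in mammalian cells. In E. coli it is maintained at high copy through a ColE1/pUC-type origin and selected with ampicillin through the β-lactamase gene and its own promoter. An f1 origin is also present. For selection in mammalian cells, the backbone carries a neomycin phosphotransferase cassette driven by the SV40 enhancer/early promoter and terminated by an SV40 polyadenylation signal.

The expression cassette uses the human CMV immediate-early enhancer and promoter, followed by a T7 promoter that could support in vitro transcription. The open reading frame ends at the bovine growth hormone polyadenylation signal. The automated annotation detects only a short match to the 3xFLAG element just downstream of the T7 promoter, consistent with the single FLAG epitope implied by "N-1F". The roughly 3.5 kb between this tag and the bGH signal is unannotated and presumably holds the R2 coding sequence, which the annotation tool does not recognise. Small hits labelled HIV-1 LTR, HSF1, lacI, ble and a second SV40 promoter piece are brief fragments and are most likely incidental matches or backbone remnants, not functional parts.

The name indicates an R1103A substitution and an "ENT" form of the protein, but the record does not explain what either change does. The associated publication concerns using eukaryotic retroelement proteins to insert transgenes at human safe-harbor loci, so this variant plausibly serves in that kind of work.
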