Features (pLannotate 1.2.2; 21 found; start..end, strand, type, name):
     28..80      -  misc_feature   bom (fragment): basis of mobility region from pBR322
    235..614     +  enhancer       CMV enhancer: human cytomegalovirus immediate early enhancer
    615..818     +  promoter       CMV promoter: human cytomegalovirus (CMV) immediate early promoter
    814..847     +  LTR            5' LTR (truncated) (fragment): truncated 5' long terminal repeat (LTR) from HIV-1
    863..881     +  promoter       T7 promoter: promoter for bacteriophage T7 RNA polymerase
    926..950     +  CDS            3xFLAG (fragment): three tandem FLAG® epitope tags
    970..986     +  CDS            HSF1 (fragment): C-terminal activation domain from the human heat shock transcription factor HSF1
   4464..4688    +  polyA_signal   bGH poly(A) signal: bovine growth hormone polyadenylation signal
   4692..4713    +  promoter       SV40 promoter (fragment): SV40 enhancer and early promoter
   4734..5162    +  rep_origin     f1 ori (sequence partly withheld): f1 bacteriophage origin of replication; arrow indicates direction of (+) strand synthesis
   5176..5505    +  promoter       SV40 promoter: SV40 enhancer and early promoter
   5572..6363    +  CDS            neo: KKA2_KLEPN - Also known as kan, nptII. Experimental evidence at protein level: Swiss-Prot protein existence level 1. Resistance to kanamycin, neomycin, paromomycin, ribostamycin, butirosin and gentamicin B. From Klebsiella pneumoniae.
   6387..6545    +  CDS            ble (fragment): BLE_KLEPN - Experimental evidence at protein level: Swiss-Prot protein existence level 1. Binding protein with a strong affinity to the bleomycin family of antibiotics. Binds to CL990; an antimitotic-antibiotic compound. From Klebsiella pneumoniae.
   6540..6661    +  polyA_signal   SV40 poly(A) signal: SV40 polyadenylation signal
   6734..6750    -  protein_bind   lac operator: The lac repressor binds to the lac operator to inhibit transcription in E. coli. This inhibition can be relieved by adding lactose or isopropyl-β-D-thiogalactopyranoside (IPTG). lac repressor encoded by lacI
   6758..6788    -  promoter       lac promoter: promoter for the E. coli lac operon
   6803..6824    -  protein_bind   CAP binding site: CAP binding activates transcription in the presence of cAMP. E. coli catabolite activator protein
   6837..6929    -  CDS            lacI (fragment): lac repressor; lacI; The lac repressor binds to the lac operator to inhibit transcription in E. coli. This inhibition can be relieved by adding lactose or isopropyl-β-D-thiogalactopyranoside (IPTG).
   7112..7700    -  rep_origin     ori: high-copy-number ColE1/pMB1/pBR322/pUC origin of replication
   7871..8731    -  CDS            AmpR: β-lactamase; bla; confers resistance to ampicillin, carbenicillin, and related antibiotics
   8732..8836    -  promoter       AmpR promoter: bla
>Addgene plasmid #216548 | pcDNA3.1 ZoAl-ENT N-1F (R1103A) | addgene full sequence | sequence record 426732 | Addgene NGS Result
GACGGATCGGGAGATCTCCCGATCCCCTATGGTGCACTCTCAGTACAATCTGCTCTGATGCCGCATAGTT
AAGCCAGTATCTGCTCCCTGCTTGTGTGTTGGAGGTCGCTGAGTAGTGCGCGAGCAAAATTTAAGCTACA
ACAAGGCAAGGCTTGACCGACAATTGCATGAAGAATCTGCTTAGGGTTAGGCGTTTTGCGCTGCTTCGCG
ATGTACGGGCCAGATATACGCGTTGACATTGATTATTGACTAGTTATTAATAGTAATCAATTACGGGGTC
ATTAGTTCATAGCCCATATATGGAGTTCCGCGTTACATAACTTACGGTAAATGGCCCGCCTGGCTGACCG
CCCAACGACCCCCGCCCATTGACGTCAATAATGACGTATGTTCCCATAGTAACGCCAATAGGGACTTTCC
ATTGACGTCAATGGGTGGAGTATTTACGGTAAACTGCCCACTTGGCAGTACATCAAGTGTATCATATGCC
AAGTACGCCCCCTATTGACGTCAATGACGGTAAATGGCCCGCCTGGCATTATGCCCAGTACATGACCTTA
TGGGACTTTCCTACTTGGCAGTACATCTACGTATTAGTCATCGCTATTACCATGGTGATGCGGTTTTGGC
AGTACATCAATGGGCGTGGATAGCGGTTTGACTCACGGGGATTTCCAAGTCTCCACCCCATTGACGTCAA
TGGGAGTTTGTTTTGGCACCAAAATCAACGGGACTTTCCAAAATGTCGTAACAACTCCGCCCCATTGACG
CAAATGGGCGGTAGGCGTGTACGGTGGGAGGTCTATATAAGCAGAGCTCTCTGGCTAACTAGAGAACCCA
CTGCTTACTGGCTTATCGAAATTAATACGACTCACTATAGGGAGACCCAAGCTGGCTAGCGTTTAAACTT
AAGCTTGCCACCATGGATTACAAGGATGACGACGATAAGGGTACCATGAACATCGTGAAGGTGACCGTGC
CCGACAAGAATCCCCCTTGTCCTTGCTGTGGCGTGCGCCTGAACAGCGTGCTGGCACTGATCGAGCACCT
GAAGGGCTCCCACGGAAGGAGAAGGGTGTGCTTCCGCTGTGCCAAGTGCGGCCGGGAGAACTTTAATCAC
CACAGCACCGTGTGTCACTACGCCAAGTGCAAGGGCCCACAGATCGAGAGACCACCCGTGGGCGAGTGGA
TCTGTGAGGTGTGCGGCAGGGATTTCACCACAAAGATCGGCCTGGGCCAGCACAAGCGCCACATGCACGC
CATGGTGCGCAACCAGGAGCGGATCGACGCCAGCCAGCCCAAGGAGACCTCCAATCGCGGCGCCCACAAG
CGGTGCTGGACAAAGGAGGAGGAGGAGCTGCTGATGAAGCTGGAGGTGCAGTTTGAGAACCACAAGAACA
TCAATAAGCTGATCGCCGAGCAGCTGACCACAAAGACCGCCAAGCAGATCTCCGATAAGCGCCGGATGCT
GCTGAAGAAGGGCAGAGGCACCACAGGCAACCTGGAGACAGAGCCTGGCATGAGCCACCAGTCCCAGGCC
AAGGTGAAGGACAATGGACTGGGAGGCGATCACCTGCCAGGAGGACCTGTGGTGGACAAGGGCACCATCG
GCAAGCCAGGCCAGCACCTGGACACCGATAATTCTCACCAGATCACAGCAGGCAAGAAGAAGGGAGGAGG
ACTGCAGGCCAGATACAGAAGGCGCATCATGAAGAGGCTGGCCGCCGGCACCATCAACATCTTCCCAAAG
GTGTTTAAGGAGCTGATCAACGACCAGGAGGCCAGGCCCCTGATCAATCAGACCACAGAGGACTGTTTCG
GCCTGCTGGATTCCGCCTGCCAGATCAGAACCGCCCTGAGGGAGAAGGGCAAGTCTCAGGAGGAGCGGCC
CAGAAAGCAGTACCAGAAGTGGATGAAGAAGCGCGCCATCAAGCGGGGCGACTATCTGCGGTTCCAGAGA
CTGTTTCACCTGGATAGAGGCAAGCTGGCCAGGATCATCCTGGACAACACCGAGTCCCTGTCTTGTGATA
TCAGCCCTTCCGAGATCTACAGCGTGTTCAAGGCCCGCTGGGAGACACCAGGCCACTTCAATGGCCTGGG
CGATTTTGAGATCAAGGGCAAGGCCAACAATAAGGCCTTCCGGGACTTTATCACCGCCAAGGAGATCGAG
AAGAACGTGAGAGAGATGTCTAAGGGCAGCGCACCAGGACCTGATGGAATCGCCCTGGGCGACATCAAGA
AGATGGACCCCGGCTATTCTCGGACCGCCGAGCTGTTTAATCTGTGGCTGACAGCCGGCGACATCCCAGA
TATGGTGAGGGGATGCAGGACCGTGCTGATCCCAAAGAGCACCACACCCGAGCGCCTGAAGGACATCAAC
AATTGGCGGCCCATCACAATCGGCTCCATCCTGCTGAGACTGTTCTCTAGGATCATCACCGCCAGAATGA
CAAAGGCATGTCCACTGAACCCAAGGCAGAGGGGCTTTATCTCCGCACCAGGCTGCTCTGAGAACCTGAA
GCTGCTGCAGAGCATCATCAGGACCGCCAAGAATGAGCACAAGCCCCTGGGCGTGATCTTCGTGGACATC
GCCAAGGCCTTTGATACAGTGTCCCACCAGCACATCATCCACGTGCTGCAGCAGCGGAGAGTGGACCCCC
ACATCGTGGGCCTGGTGAACAATATGTACAAGGACATCTCCACCTATGTGACCACAAAGAAGAACACCCA
CACAGACAAGATCCAGATCAGAGTGGGCGTGAAGCAGGGCGATCCTCTGTCTCCACTGCTGTTCAATCTG
GCCATGGACCCACTGCTGTGTAAGCTGGAGGAGAGCGGCAAGGGCTTCCACAGGGGCCAGAGCTCCATCA
CCGCCATGGCCTTTGCCGACGATCTGGTGCTGCTGTCTGATAGCTGGGAGAACATGAAGGAGAATATCAA
GATCCTGGAGACATTCTGTAATCTGACCGGCCTGAAGACACAGGGCCAGAAGTGCCACGGCTTTTACATC
AAGCCTACCAAGGACTCCTATACAATCAACAATTGCCCAGCCTGGACCATCAACGGCACACCTCTGAACA
TGATCAATCCAGGCGAGTCTGAGAAGTACCTGGGACTGCAGATCGACCCATGGACCGGCGTGGCCAAGTA
TGATCTGAGCACAAAGCTGAAGATCTGGCTGGAGTCCATCGACAGGGCCCCCCTGAAGCCTCTGCAGAAG
CTGGATATCCTGAAGACCTACACAATCCCCCGCCTGACCTATCTGGCCGATCACAGCGAGATGAAGGCAG
GAGCACTGGAGGCACTGGACCAGCAGATCAGGACCGCCGTGAAGGATTGGCTGCACCTGCCTTCCTGCAC
ATGTGACGCCATCCTGTACGTGTCTACCAGGGATGGAGGACTGGGAGTGACAAAGCTGGCAGGACTGATC
CCATCTGTGCAGGCAAGGAGGCTGCACAGGATCGCACAGAGCCCTGACGAGACCATGAAGGATTTCCTGG
AGAAGGCCCAGATGGAGAAGATGTACGAGAAGCTGTGGGTGCAGGCCGGCGGCAAGAAGAAGGGCATGCC
ATCCATCTGGGAGGCCCTGCCCATGACAGTGCCTCCAACCAACACAGGCAATCTGTCTGAGTGGGAGGCC
CCAAATCCCAAGAGCAAGTATCCTAAGCCATGCGACTGGCGGAGAAAGGAGCTGAAGAAGTGGACCAAGC
TGGAGAGCCAGGGCAGAGGCGTGAAGAACTTTAGGAATGACACAATCTCCAACGATTGGATTCAGTACTA
TAGGCGCATCCCACACCGCAAGCTGCTGACCGCCATCCAGCTGCGCGCCAACGTGTACCCAACAAGGGAG
TTCCTGGCACGGGGCAGAGGCGATAATTATGTGAAGTTTTGTCGGCACTGCGAGGCCGACCTGGAGACCT
GTGGCCACATCATCGGCTTCTGCCCCGTGACAAAGGACGCCCGGATCAAGAGACACAACAGGATCTGTGA
TAGACTGTGCGAGGAGGCAGCAAAGAGGGAGTGGGTGGTGTTTAAGGAGCCCCACCTGAGGGACGCCACC
ACAGAGCTGTTCAAGCCTGATGTGATCTTTGTGAAGGAGGACAGGGCACTGGTGGTGGATGTGACCGTGC
GGTACGAGTCCGCCAAGACCACACTGGAGGCTGCCGCCATGGAGAAGGTGGATAAGTATAAGCACCTGGA
GGCCGAGGTGAAGGAGCTGACAAATGCCAAGGACGTGGTGTTCATGGGATTTCCACTGGGAGCAGCGGGC
AAGTTCTACAAGGGCAACTTTAATCTGCTGGAGACCCTGGGCCTGCCTAAGACAAGACAGCTGTCTGTGG
CCAAGACCCTGAGCACCTACGCCCTGATGTCTAGCGTGGACATCGTGCACATGTTCGCCTCCAGGTCTCG
CAAGCCTAACGTGTAGTCTAGAGGGCCCGTTTAAACCCGCTGATCAGCCTCGACTGTGCCTTCTAGTTGC
CAGCCATCTGTTGTTTGCCCCTCCCCCGTGCCTTCCTTGACCCTGGAAGGTGCCACTCCCACTGTCCTTT
CCTAATAAAATGAGGAAATTGCATCGCATTGTCTGAGTAGGTGTCATTCTATTCTGGGGGGTGGGGTGGG
GCAGGACAGCAAGGGGGAGGATTGGGAAGACAATAGCAGGCATGCTGGGGATGCGGTGGGCTCTATGGCT
TCTGAGGCGGAAAGAACCAGCTGGGGCTCTAGGGGGTATCCCC
[124 nt withheld, positions 4734-4857]
C
[91 nt withheld, positions 4859-4949]
A
[49 nt withheld, positions 4951-4999]
CCTTTGACGTTGGAGTCCACGTTCTTT
[37 nt withheld, positions 5027-5063]
ACCCTATCTCGGTCTATTCTTTTGATTTATAAGGGATTTTGCCGATTTCGGCCTATTGGTTAAAAAATGA
GCTGATTTAACAAAAATTTAACGCGAATTAATTCTGTGGAATGTGTGTCAGTTAGGGTGTGGAAAGTCCC
CAGGCTCCCCAGCAGGCAGAAGTATGCAAAGCATGCATCTCAATTAGTCAGCAACCAGGTGTGGAAAGTC
CCCAGGCTCCCCAGCAGGCAGAAGTATGCAAAGCATGCATCTCAATTAGTCAGCAACCATAGTCCCGCCC
CTAACTCCGCCCATCCCGCCCCTAACTCCGCCCAGTTCCGCCCATTCTCCGCCCCATGGCTGACTAATTT
TTTTTATTTATGCAGAGGCCGAGGCCGCCTCTGCCTCTGAGCTATTCCAGAAGTAGTGAGGAGGCTTTTT
TGGAGGCCTAGGCTTTTGCAAAAAGCTCCCGGGAGCTTGTATATCCATTTTCGGATCTGATCAAGAGACA
GGATGAGGATCGTTTCGCATGATTGAACAAGATGGATTGCACGCAGGTTCTCCGGCCGCTTGGGTGGAGA
GGCTATTCGGCTATGACTGGGCACAACAGACAATCGGCTGCTCTGATGCCGCCGTGTTCCGGCTGTCAGC
GCAGGGGCGCCCGGTTCTTTTTGTCAAGACCGACCTGTCCGGTGCCCTGAATGAACTGCAGGACGAGGCA
GCGCGGCTATCGTGGCTGGCCACGACGGGCGTTCCTTGCGCAGCTGTGCTCGACGTTGTCACTGAAGCGG
GAAGGGACTGGCTGCTATTGGGCGAAGTGCCGGGGCAGGATCTCCTGTCATCTCACCTTGCTCCTGCCGA
GAAAGTATCCATCATGGCTGATGCAATGCGGCGGCTGCATACGCTTGATCCGGCTACCTGCCCATTCGAC
CACCAAGCGAAACATCGCATCGAGCGAGCACGTACTCGGATGGAAGCCGGTCTTGTCGATCAGGATGATC
TGGACGAAGAGCATCAGGGGCTCGCGCCAGCCGAACTGTTCGCCAGGCTCAAGGCGCGCATGCCCGACGG
CGAGGATCTCGTCGTGACCCATGGCGATGCCTGCTTGCCGAATATCATGGTGGAAAATGGCCGCTTTTCT
GGATTCATCGACTGTGGCCGGCTGGGTGTGGCGGACCGCTATCAGGACATAGCGTTGGCTACCCGTGATA
TTGCTGAAGAGCTTGGCGGCGAATGGGCTGACCGCTTCCTCGTGCTTTACGGTATCGCCGCTCCCGATTC
GCAGCGCATCGCCTTCTATCGCCTTCTTGACGAGTTCTTCTGAGCGGGACTCTGGGGTTCGAAATGACCG
ACCAAGCGACGCCCAACCTGCCATCACGAGATTTCGATTCCACCGCCGCCTTCTATGAAAGGTTGGGCTT
CGGAATCGTTTTCCGGGACGCCGGCTGGATGATCCTCCAGCGCGGGGATCTCATGCTGGAGTTCTTCGCC
CACCCCAACTTGTTTATTGCAGCTTATAATGGTTACAAATAAAGCAATAGCATCACAAATTTCACAAATA
AAGCATTTTTTTCACTGCATTCTAGTTGTGGTTTGTCCAAACTCATCAATGTATCTTATCATGTCTGTAT
ACCGTCGACCTCTAGCTAGAGCTTGGCGTAATCATGGTCATAGCTGTTTCCTGTGTGAAATTGTTATCCG
CTCACAATTCCACACAACATACGAGCCGGAAGCATAAAGTGTAAAGCCTGGGGTGCCTAATGAGTGAGCT
AACTCACATTAATTGCGTTGCGCTCACTGCCCGCTTTCCAGTCGGGAAACCTGTCGTGCCAGCTGCATTA
ATGAATCGGCCAACGCGCGGGGAGAGGCGGTTTGCGTATTGGGCGCTCTTCCGCTTCCTCGCTCACTGAC
TCGCTGCGCTCGGTCGTTCGGCTGCGGCGAGCGGTATCAGCTCACTCAAAGGCGGTAATACGGTTATCCA
CAGAATCAGGGGATAACGCAGGAAAGAACATGTGAGCAAAAGGCCAGCAAAAGGCCAGGAACCGTAAAAA
GGCCGCGTTGCTGGCGTTTTTCCATAGGCTCCGCCCCCCTGACGAGCATCACAAAAATCGACGCTCAAGT
CAGAGGTGGCGAAACCCGACAGGACTATAAAGATACCAGGCGTTTCCCCCTGGAAGCTCCCTCGTGCGCT
CTCCTGTTCCGACCCTGCCGCTTACCGGATACCTGTCCGCCTTTCTCCCTTCGGGAAGCGTGGCGCTTTC
TCATAGCTCACGCTGTAGGTATCTCAGTTCGGTGTAGGTCGTTCGCTCCAAGCTGGGCTGTGTGCACGAA
CCCCCCGTTCAGCCCGACCGCTGCGCCTTATCCGGTAACTATCGTCTTGAGTCCAACCCGGTAAGACACG
ACTTATCGCCACTGGCAGCAGCCACTGGTAACAGGATTAGCAGAGCGAGGTATGTAGGCGGTGCTACAGA
GTTCTTGAAGTGGTGGCCTAACTACGGCTACACTAGAAGAACAGTATTTGGTATCTGCGCTCTGCTGAAG
CCAGTTACCTTCGGAAAAAGAGTTGGTAGCTCTTGATCCGGCAAACAAACCACCGCTGGTAGCGGTGGTT
TTTTTGTTTGCAAGCAGCAGATTACGCGCAGAAAAAAAGGATCTCAAGAAGATCCTTTGATCTTTTCTAC
GGGGTCTGACGCTCAGTGGAACGAAAACTCACGTTAAGGGATTTTGGTCATGAGATTATCAAAAAGGATC
TTCACCTAGATCCTTTTAAATTAAAAATGAAGTTTTAAATCAATCTAAAGTATATATGAGTAAACTTGGT
CTGACAGTTACCAATGCTTAATCAGTGAGGCACCTATCTCAGCGATCTGTCTATTTCGTTCATCCATAGT
TGCCTGACTCCCCGTCGTGTAGATAACTACGATACGGGAGGGCTTACCATCTGGCCCCAGTGCTGCAATG
ATACCGCGAGACCCACGCTCACCGGCTCCAGATTTATCAGCAATAAACCAGCCAGCCGGAAGGGCCGAGC
GCAGAAGTGGTCCTGCAACTTTATCCGCCTCCATCCAGTCTATTAATTGTTGCCGGGAAGCTAGAGTAAG
TAGTTCGCCAGTTAATAGTTTGCGCAACGTTGTTGCCATTGCTACAGGCATCGTGGTGTCACGCTCGTCG
TTTGGTATGGCTTCATTCAGCTCCGGTTCCCAACGATCAAGGCGAGTTACATGATCCCCCATGTTGTGCA
AAAAAGCGGTTAGCTCCTTCGGTCCTCCGATCGTTGTCAGAAGTAAGTTGGCCGCAGTGTTATCACTCAT
GGTTATGGCAGCACTGCATAATTCTCTTACTGTCATGCCATCCGTAAGATGCTTTTCTGTGACTGGTGAG
TACTCAACCAAGTCATTCTGAGAATAGTGTATGCGGCGACCGAGTTGCTCTTGCCCGGCGTCAATACGGG
ATAATACCGCGCCACATAGCAGAACTTTAAAAGTGCTCATCATTGGAAAACGTTCTTCGGGGCGAAAACT
CTCAAGGATCTTACCGCTGTTGAGATCCAGTTCGATGTAACCCACTCGTGCACCCAACTGATCTTCAGCA
TCTTTTACTTTCACCAGCGTTTCTGGGTGAGCAAAAACAGGAAGGCAAAATGCCGCAAAAAAGGGAATAA
GGGCGACACGGAAATGTTGAATACTCATACTCTTCCTTTTTCAATATTATTGAAGCATTTATCAGGGTTA
TTGTCTCATGAGCGGATACATATTTGAATGTATTTAGAAAAATAAACAAATAGGGGTTCCGCGCACATTT
CCCCGAAAAGTGCCACCTGACGTC
